Addgene plasmid #84442: TOPO-BC48
Purpose: Encodes illumina barcodes for allele frequency sequencing (FREQ-Seq-Squared)
Depositing lab: J.J. Emerson. Depositing organization: University of California, Irvine. Publication: FREQ-Seq2: a method for precise high-throughput combinatorial quantification of allele frequencies. Zhao R, Lukacsovich T, Gaut R, Emerson JJ. G3 (Bethesda). 2023 Sep 30;13(10):jkad162. doi: 10.1093/g3journal/jkad162. PubMed 37494033.
Backbone
  Vector backbone: pCRII-TOPO
  Backbone manufacturer: Thermo Fisher Scientific
  Vector type: Barcoding plasmids
Growth in bacteria
  Bacterial resistance: Ampicillin, 100 μg/mL
  Growth temperature: 37°C
  Growth strain: DH5alpha
  Copy number: High Copy
Gene/Insert
  Gene/Insert name: BC48
  Species: Synthetic
  Insert size (bp): 86
  Promoter: SP6/T7
  Cloning method: TOPO Cloning
  Sequencing primers: 5′ T7; 3′ SP6
Terms and licenses: Academic/Nonprofit Terms; Industry Terms: Not Available to Industry
Depositor comments: This plasmid is part of the FREQ-Seq-Squared kit. See Addgene's kit collection page for more details: https://www.addgene.org/kits/
How to cite: TOPO-BC48 was a gift from J.J. Emerson (Addgene plasmid # 84442 ; http://n2t.net/addgene:84442 ; RRID:Addgene_84442)
