[The description below was written by a language model from this plasmid's Addgene catalogue record and pLannotate feature annotations shown in this document.]
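Description:
TOPO-BC48 is a small bacterial cloning plasmid (about 4.1 kb) built on the commercial pCRII-TOPO backbone. It serves as a storage and template vector for one member of a set of synthetic Illumina barcode sequences. It is propagated in E. coli at high copy from a ColE1/pUC-type origin and is selected with ampicillin through the β-lactamase gene. The backbone also carries a neo/kanamycin resistance gene, preceded by a remnant of Tn5 transposase sequence, and an f1 phage origin that allows single-stranded DNA production.

The payload is BC48, an 86 bp synthetic insert introduced by TOPO cloning into the multiple cloning region. This region sits within the lacZα fragment, downstream of the lac promoter, operator and CAP binding site. The insert is flanked by opposing SP6 and T7 bacteriophage promoters, which in this context mainly provide standard primer sites for sequencing and verifying the barcode. No protein is encoded by the insert. The feature table shows a short match to a truncated HIV-1 5' LTR between the SP6 and T7 promoters. This 21 nt hit lies where the insert is expected and is most likely a chance similarity within the synthetic adapter/barcode sequence, not a genuine viral element. The short lacI fragment is likewise ordinary backbone residue.

The plasmid is part of the FREQ-Seq-Squared kit, a method for high-throughput, combinatorial quantification of allele frequencies by sequencing. Each plasmid in the collection supplies a distinct barcode used to tag samples for pooled Illumina sequencing. The record does not give the barcode's internal layout or say exactly how it is incorporated into amplicons.
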