Features (pLannotate 1.2.2; 14 found; start..end, strand, type, name):
      2..94      +  CDS            lacI (fragment): lac repressor; lacI; The lac repressor binds to the lac operator to inhibit transcription in E. coli. This inhibition can be relieved by adding lactose or isopropyl-β-D-thiogalactopyranoside (IPTG).
    107..128     +  protein_bind   CAP binding site: CAP binding activates transcription in the presence of cAMP. E. coli catabolite activator protein
    143..173     +  promoter       lac promoter: promoter for the E. coli lac operon
    181..197     +  protein_bind   lac operator: The lac repressor binds to the lac operator to inhibit transcription in E. coli. This inhibition can be relieved by adding lactose or isopropyl-β-D-thiogalactopyranoside (IPTG). lac repressor encoded by lacI
    239..257     +  promoter       SP6 promoter: promoter for bacteriophage SP6 RNA polymerase
    338..358     -  LTR            5' LTR (truncated) (fragment): truncated 5' long terminal repeat (LTR) from HIV-1
    493..511     -  promoter       T7 promoter: promoter for bacteriophage T7 RNA polymerase
    514..671     +  CDS            lacZα (fragment): LacZα fragment of β-galactosidase; lacZ fragment
    675..1103    +  rep_origin     f1 ori (sequence partly withheld): f1 bacteriophage origin of replication; arrow indicates direction of (+) strand synthesis
   1116..1415    +  CDS            tnpA (fragment): TN5P_ECOLX - Also known as tnp. Experimental evidence at protein level: Swiss-Prot protein existence level 1. Mediates transposition of transposon Tn5 by a 'cut and paste' mechanism. First, the monomeric transposase binds the 19 bp inverted DNA repeats flanking the transposon. Then, dimerization of the DNA- bound transposase creates a synaptic DNA complex. After nicking of the first DNA strand, excision of the transposon proceeds through a series of intermediates. The transposase then mediates the insertion of the transposon at a new site by strand transfer. The activity of the wild- type tran
   1447..2238    +  CDS            neo: KKA2_KLEPN - Also known as kan, nptII. Experimental evidence at protein level: Swiss-Prot protein existence level 1. Resistance to kanamycin, neomycin, paromomycin, ribostamycin, butirosin and gentamicin B. From Klebsiella pneumoniae.
   2242..2258    +  promoter       AmpR promoter (fragment): bla
   2259..3119    +  CDS            AmpR: β-lactamase; bla; confers resistance to ampicillin, carbenicillin, and related antibiotics
   3290..3878    +  rep_origin     ori: high-copy-number ColE1/pMB1/pBR322/pUC origin of replication
>Addgene plasmid #84442 | TOPO-BC48 | addgene full sequence | sequence record 163300 | Addgene assembled sequence
AGCGCCCAATACGCAAACCGCCTCTCCCCGCGCGTTGGCCGATTCATTAATGCAGCTGGCACGACAGGTT
TCCCGACTGGAAAGCGGGCAGTGAGCGCAACGCAATTAATGTGAGTTAGCTCACTCATTAGGCACCCCAG
GCTTTACACTTTATGCTTCCGGCTCGTATGTTGTGTGGAATTGTGAGCGGATAACAATTTCACACAGGAA
ACAGCTATGACCATGATTACGCCAAGCTATTTAGGTGACACTATAGAATACTCAAGCTATGCATCAAGCT
TGGTACCGAGCTCGGATCCACTAGTAACGGCCGCCAGTGTGCTGGAATTCGCCCTTGTAAGCAGTGGGTT
CTCTAGTTGTACAGATCGGAAGAGCGGTTCAGCAGGAATGCCGAGACCGATCTCGTATGCCGTCTTCTGC
TTAAGGGCGAATTCTGCAGATATCCATCACACTGGCGGCCGCTCGAGCATGCATCTAGAGGGCCCAATTC
GCCCTATAGTGAGTCGTATTACAATTCACTGGCCGTCGTTTTACAACGTCGTGACTGGGAAAACCCTGGC
GTTACCCAACTTAATCGCCTTGCAGCACATCCCCCTTTCGCCAGCTGGCGTAATAGCGAAGAGGCCCGCA
CCGATCGCCCTTCCCAACAGTTGCGCAGCCTGAATGGCGAATGG
[124 nt withheld, positions 675-798]
C
[91 nt withheld, positions 800-890]
A
[49 nt withheld, positions 892-940]
CCTTTGACGTTGGAGTCCACGTTCTTT
[37 nt withheld, positions 968-1004]
ACCCTATCTCGGTCTATTCTTTTGATTTATAAGGGATTTTGCCGATTTCGGCCTATTGGTTAAAAAATGA
GCTGATTTAACAAAAATTTAACGCGAATTTTAACAAAATTCAGGGCGCAAGGGCTGCTAAAGGAAGCGGA
ACACGTAGAAAGCCAGTCCGCAGAAACGGTGCTGACCCCGGATGAATGTCAGCTACTGGGCTATCTGGAC
AAGGGAAAACGCAAGCGCAAAGAGAAAGCAGGTAGCTTGCAGTGGGCTTACATGGCGATAGCTAGACTGG
GCGGTTTTATGGACAGCAAGCGAACCGGAATTGCCAGCTGGGGCGCCCTCTGGTAAGGTTGGGAAGCCCT
GCAAAGTAAACTGGATGGCTTTCTTGCCGCCAAGGATCTGATGGCGCAGGGGATCAAGATCTGATCAAGA
GACAGGATGAGGATCGTTTCGCATGATTGAACAAGATGGATTGCACGCAGGTTCTCCGGCCGCTTGGGTG
GAGAGGCTATTCGGCTATGACTGGGCACAACAGACAATCGGCTGCTCTGATGCCGCCGTGTTCCGGCTGT
CAGCGCAGGGGCGCCCGGTTCTTTTTGTCAAGACCGACCTGTCCGGTGCCCTGAATGAACTGCAGGACGA
GGCAGCGCGGCTATCGTGGCTGGCCACGACGGGCGTTCCTTGCGCAGCTGTGCTCGACGTTGTCACTGAA
GCGGGAAGGGACTGGCTGCTATTGGGCGAAGTGCCGGGGCAGGATCTCCTGTCATCCCACCTTGCTCCTG
CCGAGAAAGTATCCATCATGGCTGATGCAATGCGGCGGCTGCATACGCTTGATCCGGCTACCTGCCCATT
CGACCACCAAGCGAAACATCGCATCGAGCGAGCACGTACTCGGATGGAAGCCGGTCTTGTCGATCAGGAT
GATCTGGACGAAGAGCATCAGGGGCTCGCGCCAGCCGAACTGTTCGCCAGGCTCAAGGCGCGCATGCCCG
ACGGCGAGGATCTCGTCGTGACCCATGGCGATGCCTGCTTGCCGAATATCATGGTGGAAAATGGCCGCTT
TTCTGGATTCATCGACTGTGGCCGGCTGGGTGTGGCGGACCGCTATCAGGACATAGCGTTGGCTACCCGT
GATATTGCTGAAGAGCTTGGCGGCGAATGGGCTGACCGCTTCCTCGTGCTTTACGGTATCGCCGCTCCCG
ATTCGCAGCGCATCGCCTTCTATCGCCTTCTTGACGAGTTCTTCTGAATTGAAAAAGGAAGAGTATGAGT
ATTCAACATTTCCGTGTCGCCCTTATTCCCTTTTTTGCGGCATTTTGCCTTCCTGTTTTTGCTCACCCAG
AAACGCTGGTGAAAGTAAAAGATGCTGAAGATCAGTTGGGTGCACGAGTGGGTTACATCGAACTGGATCT
CAACAGCGGTAAGATCCTTGAGAGTTTTCGCCCCGAAGAACGTTTTCCAATGATGAGCACTTTTAAAGTT
CTGCTATGTGGCGCGGTATTATCCCGTATTGACGCCGGGCAAGAGCAACTCGGTCGCCGCATACACTATT
CTCAGAATGACTTGGTTGAGTACTCACCAGTCACAGAAAAGCATCTTACGGATGGCATGACAGTAAGAGA
ATTATGCAGTGCTGCCATAACCATGAGTGATAACACTGCGGCCAACTTACTTCTGACAACGATCGGAGGA
CCGAAGGAGCTAACCGCTTTTTTGCACAACATGGGGGATCATGTAACTCGCCTTGATCGTTGGGAACCGG
AGCTGAATGAAGCCATACCAAACGACGAGCGTGACACCACGATGCCTGTAGCAATGGCAACAACGTTGCG
CAAACTATTAACTGGCGAACTACTTACTCTAGCTTCCCGGCAACAATTAATAGACTGGATGGAGGCGGAT
AAAGTTGCAGGACCACTTCTGCGCTCGGCCCTTCCGGCTGGCTGGTTTATTGCTGATAAATCTGGAGCCG
GTGAGCGTGGGTCTCGCGGTATCATTGCAGCACTGGGGCCAGATGGTAAGCCCTCCCGTATCGTAGTTAT
CTACACGACGGGGAGTCAGGCAACTATGGATGAACGAAATAGACAGATCGCTGAGATAGGTGCCTCACTG
ATTAAGCATTGGTAACTGTCAGACCAAGTTTACTCATATATACTTTAGATTGATTTAAAACTTCATTTTT
AATTTAAAAGGATCTAGGTGAAGATCCTTTTTGATAATCTCATGACCAAAATCCCTTAACGTGAGTTTTC
GTTCCACTGAGCGTCAGACCCCGTAGAAAAGATCAAAGGATCTTCTTGAGATCCTTTTTTTCTGCGCGTA
ATCTGCTGCTTGCAAACAAAAAAACCACCGCTACCAGCGGTGGTTTGTTTGCCGGATCAAGAGCTACCAA
CTCTTTTTCCGAAGGTAACTGGCTTCAGCAGAGCGCAGATACCAAATACTGTTCTTCTAGTGTAGCCGTA
GTTAGGCCACCACTTCAAGAACTCTGTAGCACCGCCTACATACCTCGCTCTGCTAATCCTGTTACCAGTG
GCTGCTGCCAGTGGCGATAAGTCGTGTCTTACCGGGTTGGACTCAAGACGATAGTTACCGGATAAGGCGC
AGCGGTCGGGCTGAACGGGGGGTTCGTGCACACAGCCCAGCTTGGAGCGAACGACCTACACCGAACTGAG
ATACCTACAGCGTGAGCTATGAGAAAGCGCCACGCTTCCCGAAGGGAGAAAGGCGGACAGGTATCCGGTA
AGCGGCAGGGTCGGAACAGGAGAGCGCACGAGGGAGCTTCCAGGGGGAAACGCCTGGTATCTTTATAGTC
CTGTCGGGTTTCGCCACCTCTGACTTGAGCGTCGATTTTTGTGATGCTCGTCAGGGGGGCGGAGCCTATG
GAAAAACGCCAGCAACGCGGCCTTTTTACGGTTCCTGGCCTTTTGCTGGCCTTTTGCTCACATGTTCTTT
CCTGCGTTATCCCCTGATTCTGTGGATAACCGTATTACCGCCTTTGAGTGAGCTGATACCGCTCGCCGCA
GCCGAACGACCGAGCGCAGCGAGTCAGTGAGCGAGGAAGCGGAAG
