>Addgene plasmid #84442 | TOPO-BC48 | depositor partial sequence | sequence record 161048 | Primer and barcode sequence
GTAAGCAGTGGGTTCTCTAGTTGTACAGATCGGAAGAGCGGTTC
