>Addgene plasmid #84442 | TOPO-BC48 | addgene partial sequence | sequence record 163298 | F1ori-R 5'-AGGGAAGAAAGCGAAAGGAG-3'
[64 nt withheld, positions 1-64]
CCATTCGCCATTCAGGCTGCGCAACTGTTGGGAAGGGCGATCGGTGCGGGCCTCTTCGCTATTACGCCAG
CTGGCGAAAGGGGGATGTGCTGCAAGGCGATTAAGTTGGGTAACGCCAGGGTTTTCCCAGTCACGACGTT
GTAAAACGACGGCCAGTGAATTGTAATACGACTCACTATAGGGCGAATTGGGCCCTCTAGATGCATGCTC
GAGCGGCCGCCAGTGTGATGGATATCTGCAGAATTCGCCCTTAAGCAGAAGACGGCATACGAGATCGGTC
TCGGCATTCCTGCTGAACCGCTCTTCCGATCTGTACAACTAGAGAACCCACTGCTTACAAGGGCGAATTC
CAGCACACTGGCGGCCGTTACTAGTGGATCCGAGCTCGGTACCAAGCTTGATGCATAGCTTGAGTATTCT
ATAGTGTCACCTAAATAGCTTGGCGTAATCATGGTCATAGCTGTTTCCTGTGTGAAATTGTTATCCGCTC
ACAATTCCACACAACATACGAGCCGGAAGCATAAAGTGTAAAGCCTGGGGTGCCTAATGAGTGAGCTAAC
TCACATTAATTGCGTTGCGCTCACTGCCCGCTTTCCAGTCGGGAAACCTGTCGTGCCAGCTGCATTAATG
AATCGGCCAACGCGCGGGGAGAGGCGGTTTGCGTATTGGGCGCTCTTCCGCTTCCTCGCTCACTGACTCG
CTGCGCTCGGTCG
